>Addgene plasmid #43666 | III-GTTT | depositor partial sequence | sequence record 58931 | III-GTTT sequence 426 bps
CGTCTCGGCTCACCCCAGAGCAGGTCGTGGCAATCGCGAGCAATAACGGCGGAAAACAGGCTTTGGAAAC
GGTGCAGAGGCTCCTTCCAGTGCTGTGCCAAGCGCACGGACTCACCCCGGAGCAGGTCGTGGCCATTGCC
TCGAATGGAGGGGGCAAACAGGCGTTGGAAACCGTACAACGATTGCTGCCGGTGCTGTGCCAAGCGCACG
GCCTCACCCCAGAGCAGGTCGTGGCCATTGCCTCGAATGGAGGGGGCAAACAGGCGTTGGAAACCGTACA
ACGATTGCTGCCGGTGCTGTGCCAAGCGCACGGATTAACCCCAGAGCAGGTCGTGGCCATTGCCTCGAAT
GGAGGGGGCAAACAGGCGTTGGAAACCGTACAACGATTGCTGCCGGTGCTGTGCCAAGCGCACGGACTCA
GAGACG
