>Addgene plasmid #43666 | III-GTTT | addgene partial sequence | sequence record 61768 | M13-F20 5'-TGTAAAACGACGGCCAGT-3'
CGATTGGGCCCTCTGATGCATGCTCGAGCGGCCGCCAGTGTGATGGATATCTGCAGAATTCGCCCTTCGT
CCTAGCGCGTCTCGGCTCACCCCAGAGCAGGTCGTGGCAATCGCGAGCAATAACGGCGGAAAACAGGCTT
TGGAAACGGTGCAGAGGCTCCTTCCAGTGCTGTGCCAAGCGCACGGACTCACCCCGGAGCAGGTCGTGGC
CATTGCCTCGAATGGAGGGGGCAAACAGGCGTTGGAAACCGTACAACGATTGCTGCCGGTGCTGTGCCAA
GCGCACGGCCTCACCCCAGAGCAGGTCGTGGCCATTGCCTCGAATGGAGGGGGCAAACAGGCGTTGGAAA
CCGTACAACGATTGCTGCCGGTGCTGTGCCAAGCGCACGGATTAACCCCAGAGCAGGTCGTGGCCATTGC
CTCGAATGGAGGGGGCAAACAGGCGTTGGAAACCGTACAACGATTGCTGCCGGTGCTGTGCCAAGCGCAC
GGACTCAGAGACGTGGGCACAGGAAAGAAGGGCGAATTCCAGCACACTGGCGGCCGTTACTAGTGGATCC
GAGCTCGGTACCAAGCTTGATGCATAGCTTGAGTATTCTATAGTGTCACCTAAATAGCTTGGCGTAATCA
TGGTCATAGCTGTTTCCTGTGTGAAATTGTTATCCGCTCACAATTCCACACAACATACGAGCCGGAAGCA
TAAAGTGTAAAGCCTGGGGTGCCTAATGAGTGAGCTAACTCACATTAATTGCGTTGCGCTCACTGCCCGC
TTTCCAGTCGGGAAACCTGTCGTGCCAGCTGCATTAATGAATCGGCCAACGCGCGGGGAGAGGCGGTTTG
CGTATTGGGCGCTCTTCCGCTTCCTCGCTCACTGACTCGCT
