[The description below was written by a language model from this plasmid's Addgene catalogue record.]
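Description:
III-GTTT is a bacterial cloning plasmid built on the commercial pCRII-TOPO backbone (about 4 kb without insert), into which a 426 bp synthetic insert was introduced by TOPO cloning. It is maintained at high copy number in E. coli and carries both ampicillin and kanamycin resistance, so either or both drugs can be used for selection. The insert is flanked by the T7 and M13-reverse priming sites used for sequence verification. No feature table is provided, so other backbone elements are not documented in the record.

The record describes the insert only by its name and as synthetic, without stating its composition. The plasmid comes from a TALEN genome-editing system developed for making human stem cell-based disease models. In that context, the name and size suggest a pre-assembled block of four TALE repeat modules recognising the bases G, T, T and T, with "III" probably marking the block's position in an ordered assembly. A four-repeat unit of roughly 100 bp per repeat would fit the 426 bp insert, but this reading is an inference and not a recorded fact. There is no indication of a promoter meant to express the insert in mammalian cells. The plasmid is best understood as a storage and propagation vector for a library component, from which the module would be excised or amplified and joined with other blocks to build a full-length TALE DNA-binding array in a separate nuclease expression vector. Distribution is limited to academic and nonprofit users.
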