Addgene plasmid #43666: III-GTTT
Depositing lab: Chad Cowan & Kiran Musunuru. Depositing organization: Harvard University. Publication: A TALEN Genome-Editing System for Generating Human Stem Cell-Based Disease Models. Ding Q, Lee YK, Schaefer EA, Peters DT, Veres A, Kim K, Kuperwasser N, Motola DL, Meissner TB, Hendriks WT, Trevisan M, Gupta RM, Moisan A, Banks E, Friesen M, Schinzel RT, Xia F, Tang A, Xia Y, Figueroa E, Wann A, Ahfeldt T, Daheron L, Zhang F, Rubin LL, Peng LF, Chung RT, Musunuru K, Cowan CA. Cell Stem Cell. 2012 Dec 12. pii: S1934-5909(12)00645-5. doi: 10.1016/j.stem.2012.11.011. PubMed 23246482.
Backbone
  Vector backbone: pCRII-TOPO
  Backbone manufacturer: Invitrogen
  Backbone size w/o insert (bp): 3973
  Vector type: Bacterial Cloning
Growth in bacteria
  Bacterial resistance: Ampicillin and Kanamycin, 100 & 50 μg/mL
  Growth temperature: 37°C
  Growth strain: Top10
  Copy number: High Copy
Gene/Insert
  Gene/Insert name: III-GTTT
  Species: Synthetic
  Insert size (bp): 426
  Cloning method: TOPO Cloning
  Sequencing primers: 5′ T7; 3′ M13-rev
Terms and licenses: Academic/Nonprofit Terms; Industry Terms: Not Available to Industry
How to cite: III-GTTT was a gift from Chad Cowan & Kiran Musunuru (Addgene plasmid # 43666 ; http://n2t.net/addgene:43666 ; RRID:Addgene_43666)
